>Addgene plasmid #197750 | pMC-6-ZmBbm-P2A-ZmWus2-9 | addgene full sequence | sequence record 391144 | Addgene NGS Result
GTCAGTGAGCGAGGAAGCGGAAGAGCGCCCAATACGCAAACCGCCTCTCCCCGCGCGTTGGCCGATTCAT
TAATCACTCTGTGGTCTCAAATGGCCACTGTGAACAACTGGCTCGCTTTCTCCCTCTCCCCGCAGGAGCT
GCCGCCCTCCCAGACGACGGACTCCACACTCATCTCGGCCGCCACCGCCGACCATGTCTCCGGCGATGTC
TGCTTCAACATCCCCCAAGATTGGAGCATGAGGGGATCAGAGCTTTCGGCGCTCGTCGCGGAGCCGAAGC
TGGAGGACTTCCTCGGCGGCATCTCCTTCTCCGAGCAGCATCACAAGGCCAACTGCAACATGATACCCAG
CACTAGCAGCACAGTTTGCTACGCCAGCTCAGGTGCTAGCACCGGCTACCATCACCAGCTGTACCACCAG
CCCACCAGCTCAGCGCTCCACTTCGCGGACTCCGTAATGGTGGCTTCCTCGGCCGGTGTCCACGACGGCG
GTGCCATGCTCAGCGCGGCCGCCGCTAACGGTGTCGCTGGCGCTGCCAGTGCCAACGGCGGCGGCATCGG
GCTGTCCATGATTAAGAACTGGCTGCGGAGCCAACCGGCGCCCATGCAGCCTAGGGTGGCGGCGGCTGAG
GGCGCGCAGGGGCTCTCTTTGTCCATGAACATGGCGGGGACGACCCAAGGCGCTGCTGGCATGCCACTTC
TCGCTGGAGAGCGCGCACGGGCGCCCGAGAGTGTATCGACGTCAGCACAGGGTGGAGCCGTCGTCGTCAC
GGCGCCGAAGGAGGATAGCGGTGGCAGCGGTGTTGCCGGCGCTCTAGTAGCCGTGAGCACGGACACGGGT
GGCAGCGGCGGCGCGTCGGCTGACAACACGGCAAGAAAGACGGTGGACACGTTCGGGCAGCGCACGTCGA
TTTACCGTGGCGTGACAAGGCATAGATGGACTGGGAGATATGAGGCACATCTTTGGGATAACAGTTGCAG
AAGGGAAGGGCAAACTCGTAAGGGTCGTCAAGTCTATTTAGGTGGCTATGATAAAGAGGAGAAAGCTGCT
AGGGCTTATGATCTTGCTGCTCTGAAGTACTGGGGTGCCACAACAACAACAAATTTTCCAGTGAGTAACT
ACGAAAAGGAGCTGGAGGACATGAAGCACATGACAAGGCAGGAGTTTGTAGCCTCTCTGAGAAGGAAGTC
CAGTGGTTTCTCCAGAGGTGCATCCATTTACAGGGGAGTGACTAGGCATCACCAACATGGAAGATGGCAA
GCACGGATTGGACGAGTTGCAGGGAACAAGGATCTTTACTTGGGCACCTTCAGCACCCAGGAGGAGGCAG
CGGAGGCGTACGACATCGCGGCGATCAAGTTCCGCGGCCTCAACGCCGTCACCAACTTCGACATGAGCCG
CTACGACGTCAAGAGCATCCTGGACAGCAGCGCCCTCCCCATCGGCAGCGCCGCCAAGCGTCTGAAGGAG
GCCGAGGCCGCAGCGTCCGCGCAGCACCACCACGCCGGCGTGGTGAGCTACGACGTCGGCCGCATCGCCT
CGCAGCTCGGCGACGGCGGAGCCCTAGCGGCGGCGTACGGCGCGCACTACCACGGCGCCGCCTGGCCGAC
CATCGCGTTCCAGCCGGGCGCCGCCAGCACAGGCCTGTACCACCCGTACGCGCAGCAGCCAATGCGCGGC
GGCGGGTGGTGCAAGCAGGAGCAGGACCACGCGGTGATCGCGGCCGCGCACAGCCTCCAGGACCTCCACC
ACCTGAACCTGGGCGCGGCCGGCGCGCACGACTTTTTCTCGGCAGGGCAGCAGGCCGCCGCCGCTGCGAT
GCACGGCCTGGGTAGCATCGACAGTGCGTCGCTGGAGCACAGCACCGGCTCCAACTCCGTCGTCTACAAC
GGCGGGGTCGGCGACAGCAACGGCGCCAGCGCCGTCGGCGGCAGTGGCGGTGGCTACATGATGCCGATGA
GCGCTGCCGGAGCAACCACTACATCGGCAATGGTGAGCCACGAGCAGGTCCATGCACGGGCCTACGACGA
AGCCAAGCAGGCTGCTCAGATGGGGTACGAGAGCTACCTGGTGAACGCGGAGAACAATGGTGGCGGAAGG
ATGTCTGCATGGGGGACTGTCGTGTCTGCAGCCGCGGCGGCAGCAGCAAGCAGCAACGACAACATGGCCG
CCGACGTCGGGCATGGCGGCGCGCAGCTGTTCAGTGTCTGGAACGACACTGGCTCCGGCGCCACCAACTT
CTCCCTCCTGAAGCAGGCCGGCGACGTCGAGGAGAACCCCGGCCCGATGGCGGCCAATGCGGGCGGCGGT
GGAGCGGGAGGAGGCAGCGGCAGCGGCAGCGTGGCTGCGCCGGCGGTGTGCCGCCCCAGCGGCTCGCGGT
GGACGCCGACGCCGGAGCAGATCAGGATGCTGAAGGAGCTGTACTACGGCTGCGGCATCCGGTCGCCCAG
CTCGGAGCAGATCCAGCGCATCACCGCCATGCTGCGGCAGCACGGCAAGATCGAGGGCAAGAACGTTTTC
TACTGGTTCCAGAACCACAAGGCCCGCGAGCGCCAGAAGCGCCGCCTCACCAGCCTCGACGTGAACGTGC
CCGCCGCCGGCGCGGCCGACGCCACCACCAGCCAACTCGGCGTCCTCTCGCTGTCGTCGCCGCCGCCTTC
AGGCGCGGCGCCTCCCTCGCCCACCCTCGGCTTCTACGCCGCCGGCAATGGCGGCGGATCGGCTGTGCTG
CTGGACACGAGTTCCGACTGGGGCAGCAGCGGCGCTGCGATGGCCACCGAGACATGCTTCCTCCAGGACT
ACATGGGCGTGACGGACACGGGCAGCTCGTCGCAGTGGCCACGCTTCTCGTCGTCGGACACGATAATGGC
GGCGGCCGCGGCGCGGGCGGCGACGACGCGGGCGCCCGAGACTCTCCCTCTCTTCCCGACCTGCGGCGAC
GACGGCGGCAGCGGTAGCAGCAGCTACTTGCCGTTCTGGGGTGCCGCGTCCACAACTGCCGGCGCCACTT
CTTCCGTTGCGATCCAGCAGCAACACCAGCTGCAGGAGCAGTACAGCTTTTACAGCAACAGCAACAGCAC
CCAGCTGGCCGGCACCGGCAACCAAGACGTATCGGCAACAGCAGCAGCAGCCGCCGCCCTGGAGCTGAGC
CTCAGCTCATGGTGCTCCCCTTACCCTGCTGCAGGGAGTATGTGAGCTTTGAGACCACGAAGTGGCTCTT
CAGTGGACGAAAGGGCCTCGTGATACGCCTATTTTTATAGGTTAATGTCATGATAATAATGGTTTCTTAG
ACGTCAGGTGGCACTTTTCGGGGAAATGTGCGCGGAACCCCTATTTGTTTATTTTTCTAAATACATTCAA
ATATGTATCCGCTCATGAGACAATAACCCTGATAAATGCTTCAATAATATTGAAAAAGGAAGAGTATGCG
CTCACGCAACTGGTCCAGAACCTTGACCGAACGCAGCGGTGGTAACGGCGCAGTGGCGGTTTTCATGGCT
TGTTATGACTGTTTTTTTTTGGGGTACAGTCTATGCCTCGGGCATCCAAGCAGCAAGCGCGTTACGCCGT
GGGTCGATGTTTGATGTTATGGAGCAGCAACGATGTTACGCAGCAGGGCAGTCGCCCTAAAACAAAGTTA
AACATCATGAGGGAAGCGGTGATCGCCGAAGTATCGACTCAACTATCAGAGGTAGTTGGCGTCATCGAGC
GCCATCTCGAACCGACGTTGCTGGCCGTACATTTGTACGGCTCCGCAGTGGATGGCGGCCTGAAGCCACA
CAGCGATATTGATTTGCTGGTTACGGTGACCGTAAGGCTTGATGAAACAACGCGGCGAGCTTTGATCAAC
GACCTTTTGGAAACTTCGGCTTCCCCTGGAGAGAGCGAGATTCTCCGCGCTGTAGAAGTCACCATTGTTG
TGCACGACGACATCATTCCGTGGCGTTATCCAGCTAAGCGCGAACTGCAATTTGGAGAATGGCAGCGCAA
TGACATTCTTGCAGGTATCTTCGAGCCAGCCACGATCGACATTGATCTGGCTATCTTGCTGACAAAAGCA
AGAGAACATAGCGTTGCCTTGGTAGGTCCAGCGGCGGAGGAACTCTTTGATCCGGTTCCTGAACAGGATC
TATTTGAGGCGCTAAATGAAACCTTAACGCTATGGAACTCGCCGCCCGACTGGGCTGGCGATGAGCGAAA
TGTAGTGCTTACGTTGTCCCGCATTTGGTACAGCGCAGTAACCGGCAAAATCGCGCCGAAGGATGTCGCT
GCCGACTGGGCAATGGAGCGCCTGCCGGCCCAGTATCAGCCCGTCATACTTGAAGCTAGACAGGCTTATC
TTGGACAAGAAGAAGATCGCTTGGCCTCGCGCGCAGATCAGTTGGAAGAATTTGTCCATTACGTAAAAGG
CGAGATCACCAAGGTAGTCGGCAAATAACTGTCAGACCAAGTTTACTCATATATACTTTAGATTGATTTA
AAACTTCATTTTTAATTTAAAAGGATCTAGGTGAAGATCCTTTTTGATAATCTCATGACCAAAATCCCTT
AACGTGAGTTTTCGTTCCACTGAGCGTCAGACCCCGTAGAAAAGATCAAAGGATCTTCTTGAGATCCTTT
TTTTCTGCGCGTAATCTGCTGCTTGCAAACAAAAAAACCACCGCTACCAGCGGTGGTTTGTTTGCCGGAT
CAAGAGCTACCAACTCTTTTTCCGAAGGTAACTGGCTTCAGCAGAGCGCAGATACCAAATACTGTTCTTC
TAGTGTAGCCGTAGTTAGGCCACCACTTCAAGAACTCTGTAGCACCGCCTACATACCTCGCTCTGCTAAT
CCTGTTACCAGTGGCTGCTGCCAGTGGCGATAAGTCGTGTCTTACCGGGTTGGACTCAAGACGATAGTTA
CCGGATAAGGCGCAGCGGTCGGGCTGAACGGGGGGTTCGTGCACACAGCCCAGCTTGGAGCGAACGACCT
ACACCGAACTGAGATACCTACAGCGTGAGCTATGAGAAAGCGCCACGCTTCCCGAAGGGAGAAAGGCGGA
CAGGTATCCGGTAAGCGGCAGGGTCGGAACAGGAGAGCGCACGAGGGAGCTTCCAGGGGGAAACGCCTGG
TATCTTTATAGTCCTGTCGGGTTTCGCCACCTCTGACTTGAGCGTCGATTTTTGTGATGCTCGTCAGGGG
GGCGGAGCCTATGGAAAAACGCCAGCAACGCGGCCTTTTTACGGTTCCTGGCCTTTTGCTGGCCTTTTGC
TCACATGTTCTTTCCTGCGTTATCCCCTGATTCTGTGGATAACCGTATTACCGCCTTTGAGTGAGCTGAT
ACCGCTCGCCGCAGCCGAACGACCGAGCGCAGCGA
Features (pLannotate 1.2.2; 9 found; start..end, strand, type, name):
      1..23      +  rep_origin     RSF ori (fragment): Plasmids containing the RSF 1030 origin of replication can be propagated in E. coli cells that contain additional plasmids with compatible origins.
     25..74      +  CDS            lacI (fragment): lac repressor; lacI; The lac repressor binds to the lac operator to inhibit transcription in E. coli. This inhibition can be relieved by adding lactose or isopropyl-β-D-thiogalactopyranoside (IPTG).
    622..1494    +  CDS            PLT2 (fragment): PLET2_ARATH - Also known as AIL4 From Arabidopsis thaliana (Mouse-ear cress).
   2356..3030    +  CDS            WOX1 (fragment): WOX1_ORYSJ - Also known as MOC3 From Oryza sativa subsp. japonica (Rice).
   3321..3425    +  promoter       AmpR promoter: bla
   3416..3496    -  CDS            int (fragment): INT2_ECOLX - Protein inferred from homology: Swiss-Prot protein existence level 3. Putative integrase believed to be involved in the insertion of antibiotic resistance genes into plasmids and transposons. From Escherichia coli.
   3584..3640    +  CDS            GmR (fragment): gentamycin acetyltransferase; aacC1; confers resistance to gentamycin
   3647..4435    +  CDS            aadA: S3AD_ECOLX - Experimental evidence at protein level: Swiss-Prot protein existence level 1. Mediates bacterial resistance to the antibiotics streptomycin and spectinomycin. From Escherichia coli.
   4609..5197    +  rep_origin     ori: high-copy-number ColE1/pMB1/pBR322/pUC origin of replication
