[The description below was written by a language model from this plasmid's Addgene catalogue record and pLannotate feature annotations shown in this document.]
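Description:
pMC-6-ZmBbm-P2A-ZmWus2-9 is a Level 0 Phytobrick (MoClo) part plasmid from a modular plant genome engineering toolkit. It is derived from the self-made pMC-6-ccdB-9 backbone, whose name suggests that the part replaces a ccdB counter-selection cassette, although the record does not detail the cloning junctions. The plasmid is about 5.4 kb, replicates in E. coli at high copy from a ColE1/pUC-type origin, and is selected with spectinomycin through an aadA gene that lies downstream of an AmpR (bla) promoter. The short annotated fragments of an RSF origin, lacI, an integrase and a gentamicin acetyltransferase are probably leftover backbone sequence or homology-based hits, not functional elements.

The payload is a 3,195 bp bicistronic coding sequence. It joins maize Baby boom (ZmBbm) to maize Wuschel2 (ZmWus2) through a P2A peptide from porcine teschovirus-1. P2A causes ribosomal skipping during translation, so a single transcript yields two separate proteins. The automated annotation agrees with this layout. It finds a region similar to Arabidopsis PLT2/AIL4, an AP2-family relative of Bbm, followed by a region similar to rice WOX1, a WUSCHEL-related homeobox protein. No plant promoter or terminator is annotated, as expected for a coding-sequence part: although it is catalogued as a plant expression vector, it is meant to be combined with regulatory parts in higher-level assemblies. The record gives no purpose beyond its role as a Level 0 part. In general, Bbm and Wus2 are morphogenic regulators that are co-expressed to promote somatic embryogenesis and regeneration, which improves transformation of recalcitrant plants.
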