Addgene plasmid #197750: pMC-6-ZmBbm-P2A-ZmWus2-9
Purpose: Phytobrick (MoClo) Level 0 Part
Depositing lab: Daniel Voytas. Depositing organization: University of Minnesota. Publication: An extensible vector toolkit and parts library for advanced engineering of plant genomes. Chamness JC, Kumar J, Cruz AJ, Rhuby E, Holum MJ, Cody JP, Tibebu R, Gamo ME, Starker CG, Zhang F, Voytas DF. Plant Genome. 2023 Mar 9:e20312. doi: 10.1002/tpg2.20312. PubMed 36896468.
Backbone
  Vector backbone: pMC-6-ccdB-9
  Backbone manufacturer: Self-made
  Vector type: Plant Expression
Growth in bacteria
  Bacterial resistance: Spectinomycin, 50 μg/mL
  Growth temperature: 37°C
  Growth strain: DH5alpha
  Copy number: High Copy
Gene/Insert
  Gene/Insert name: ZmBbm-P2A-ZmWus2 bicistronic CDS
  Species: Zea mays, Porcine teschovirus-1
  Insert size (bp): 3195
  Cloning method: Restriction Enzyme; 5′ cloning site Unknown (unknown if destroyed)
Terms and licenses: Academic/Nonprofit Terms; Industry Terms: Not Available to Industry
Depositor comments: Please visit https://doi.org/10.1101/2022.10.15.511792 for bioRxiv preprint.
How to cite: pMC-6-ZmBbm-P2A-ZmWus2-9 was a gift from Daniel Voytas (Addgene plasmid # 197750 ; http://n2t.net/addgene:197750 ; RRID:Addgene_197750)
